>Addgene plasmid #214530 | AiP1729 - pAAV-AiE2400m-minBG-SYFP2-WPRE-BGHpA | addgene full sequence | sequence record 432555 | Addgene NGS Result
GCATCAGGCGCCCCTGCAGGCAGCTGCGCGCTCGCTCGCTCACTGAGGCCGCCCGGGCAAAGCCCGGGCG
TCGGGCGACCTTTGGTCGCCCGGCCTCAGTGAGCGAGCGAGCGCGCAGAGAGGGAGTGGCCAACTCCATC
ACTAGGGGTTCCTGCGGCCGCTCGGTCCGCACGTGAGATCTCATGCCTGCTATTGTCTTCCCAATCCTCC
CCCTTGCTGTCCTGCCCCACCCCACCCCCCAGAATAGAATGACACCTACTCAGACAATGCGATGCAATTT
CCTCATTTTATTAGGAAAGGACAGTGGGAGTGGCACCTTCCAGGGTCAAGGAAGGCACGGGGGAGGGGCA
AACAACAGATGGCTGGCAACTAGAAGGCACAGTCGAAGATCTCTCGAGCCACGGAATTGTCAGTGCCCAA
CAGCCGAGCCCCTGTCCAGCAGCGGGCAAGGCAGGCGGCGATGAGTTCCGCCGTGGCAAGAACTAACCAG
GATTTATACAAGGAGGAGAAAATGAAAGCCATACGGGAAGCAATAGCATGATACAAAGGCATTAAAGCAG
CGTATCCACATAGCGTAAAAGGAGCAACATAGTTAAGAATACCAGTCAATCTTTCACAAATTTTGTAATC
CAGAGGTTGATTATGATATCGAATTCGCGGCCGCGGCGCGCCGTCGACTTACTTGTACAGCTCGTCCATG
CCGAGAGTGATCCCGGCGGCGGTCACGAACTCCAGCAGGACCATGTGATCGCGCTTCTCGTTGGGGTCTT
TGCTCAGCTTGGACTGGTAGCTCAGGTAGTGGTTGTCGGGCAGCAGCACGGGGCCGTCGCCGATGGGGGT
GTTCTGCTGGTAGTGGTCGGCGAGCTGCACGCCGCCGTCCTCGATGTTGTGGCGGATCTTGAAGTTGGCC
TTGATGCCGTTCTTCTGCTTGTCGGCGGTGATATAGACGTTGTGGCTGTTGTAGTTGTACTCCAGCTTGT
GCCCCAGGATGTTGCCGTCCTCCTTGAAGTCGATGCCCTTCAGCTCGATGCGGTTCACCAGGGTGTCGCC
CTCGAACTTCACCTCGGCGCGGGTCTTGTAGTTGCCGTCGTCCTTGAAGAAGATGGTGCGCTCCTGGACG
TAGCCTTCGGGCATGGCGGACTTGAAGAAGTCGTGCTGCTTCATGTGGTCGGGGTAGCGGGCGAAGCACT
GCACGCCGTAGCCCAGGGTGGTCACGAGGGTGGGCCAGGGCACGGGCAGCTTGCCGGTGGTGCAGATCAG
CTTCAGGGTCAGCTTGCCGTAGGTGGCATCGCCCTCGCCCTCGCCGGACACGCTGAACTTGTGGCCGTTT
ACGTCGCCGTCCAGCTCGACCAGGATGGGCACCACCCCGGTGAACAGCTCCTCGCCCTTGCTCACCATGG
TGGCGACCGGTAGCGCTAGCTTCGAAAGATCTGGATCCCAGAAGCAAATGTAAGCAATAGATGGCTCTGC
CCTGACTTTTATGCCCAGCCCGAGCTCCGCCTCTCTGGGGAGATCAATAGTTAAATATTATTGCTTTAAG
TAGTTCAAACAATCATCTCAGGTCTTAGACAGTAATTTTCAGACTTCTTGAATGTCCTCGCATTTATTCT
GGTATTAAGCTAATCAGGTGGTTGCAATTACTGGAAAGAGTCTGTATAGAACTAATTATTCAGTTGGAAT
AATTGTGGGCAACTAGGCAAGCAGCCATCATGTGATTCCCCCACTGAAGGAGCCTTCATGGCTGAACGGC
TGAGCTGTGCACATCATTCCTGAGTGTGTTTAAACTCACTGACCATACTGCACTCTGCCAGGCTCTGCGT
CCTCTTCATAGCTGGGTGTCCTGGATTTTCCAGATAATTGCTCCACTCCTAAATTTTCTGTTAGTATATA
GTTGAGTTTGTTGTAGGAAATGTTAGAACATCTCTCGTTTATTTTTGAGCCCGACTGAAAGTGTGAAAAA
GGATTCTATTTAAAGGCTGAAGCTGTCAATGCGCTTGTGAGAGTGATGGGTATCATATTATTCATGGTAG
GACTTAGTATCTTATAAAATGGTGTCACAGATATTCATCCATGAACAGTTAAGTTAGATATTCTTAATTA
TGGTAGAATTTGAAATCATTTAAATGATCCGGAGGAGCCAATGAGTGCCTACACAATTTGAAGGGCTGTC
TGTGTGGTGGAGATGGAAGAGTCTCAGATCCTTAGTCTGCCAACAGCAGAAGTTACAATGTGGCGGTCTG
TGTCTTGGAATGGAAACATCAGCATTCTCCCATTTTCAAAAGTATTGAGTGGCTTCTTTCTCTTTTGCTT
TCCATTCTCATCTATAGAGCCGCTGCAGCTTCGCCTGCCTGGGACTTTAGATTATCGTACTGCTGACAGG
AGGATTTCCGGGAAAGAGCAGGGACTTTGGCACTGAGTTGAAACTTCAAAGCCTCAACTTTTCCCCTCTC
AGTGTATTTGTTGGGTGACCAGTCTTAGCCTCCTTGTTTGATCATGAATACTGCAAGGCCTTTATGATAA
TCACAAGCGATGTATGTGTGAAGCAACATTCCCTGCCTGTGTACATGTGCCGATTATTACTCTTACAACG
CGTGCGGCCGCAGGAACCCCTAGTGATGGAGTTGGCCACTCCCTCTCTGCGCGCTCGCTCGCTCACTGAG
GCCGGGCGACCAAAGGTCGCCCGACGCCCGGGCGGCCTCAGTGAGCGAGCGAGCGCGCAGCTGCCTGCAG
GACATGTGAGCAAAAGGCCAGCAAAAGGCCAGGAACCGTAAAAAGGCCGCGTTGCTGGCGTTTTTCCATA
GGCTCCGCCCCCCTGACGAGCATCACAAAAATCGACGCTCAAGTCAGAGGTGGCGAAACCCGACAGGACT
ATAAAGATACCAGGCGTTTCCCCCTGGAAGCTCCCTCGTGCGCTCTCCTGTTCCGACCCTGCCGCTTACC
GGATACCTGTCCGCCTTTCTCCCTTCGGGAAGCGTGGCGCTTTCTCATAGCTCACGCTGTAGGTATCTCA
GTTCGGTGTAGGTCGTTCGCTCCAAGCTGGGCTGTGTGCACGAACCCCCCGTTCAGCCCGACCGCTGCGC
CTTATCCGGTAACTATCGTCTTGAGTCCAACCCGGTAAGACACGACTTATCGCCACTGGCAGCAGCCACT
GGTAACAGGATTAGCAGAGCGAGGTATGTAGGCGGTGCTACAGAGTTCTTGAAGTGGTGGCCTAACTACG
GCTACACTAGAAGAACAGTATTTGGTATCTGCGCTCTGCTGAAGCCAGTTACCTTCGGAAAAAGAGTTGG
TAGCTCTTGATCCGGCAAACAAACCACCGCTGGTAGCGGTGGTTTTTTTGTTTGCAAGCAGCAGATTACG
CGCAGAAAAAAAGGATCTCAAGAAGATCCTTTGATCTTTTCTACGGGGTCTGACGCTCAGTGGAACGAAA
ACTCACGTTAAGGGATTTTGGTCATGAGATTATCAAAAAGGATCTTCACCTAGATCCTTTTAAATTAAAA
ATGAAGTTTTAAATCAATCTAAAGTATATATGAGTAAACTTGGTCTGACAGTTACCAATGCTTAATCAGT
GAGGCACCTATCTCAGCGATCTGTCTATTTCGTTCATCCATAGTTGCCTGACTCCCCGTCGTGTAGATAA
CTACGATACGGGAGGGCTTACCATCTGGCCCCAGTGCTGCAATGATACCGCGAGACCCACGCTCACCGGC
TCCAGATTTATCAGCAATAAACCAGCCAGCCGGAAGGGCCGAGCGCAGAAGTGGTCCTGCAACTTTATCC
GCCTCCATCCAGTCTATTAATTGTTGCCGGGAAGCTAGAGTAAGTAGTTCGCCAGTTAATAGTTTGCGCA
ACGTTGTTGCCATTGCTACAGGCATCGTGGTGTCACGCTCGTCGTTTGGTATGGCTTCATTCAGCTCCGG
TTCCCAACGATCAAGGCGAGTTACATGATCCCCCATGTTGTGCAAAAAAGCGGTTAGCTCCTTCGGTCCT
CCGATCGTTGTCAGAAGTAAGTTGGCCGCAGTGTTATCACTCATGGTTATGGCAGCACTGCATAATTCTC
TTACTGTCATGCCATCCGTAAGATGCTTTTCTGTGACTGGTGAGTACTCAACCAAGTCATTCTGAGAATA
GTGTATGCGGCGACCGAGTTGCTCTTGCCCGGCGTCAATACGGGATAATACCGCGCCACATAGCAGAACT
TTAAAAGTGCTCATCATTGGAAAACGTTCTTCGGGGCGAAAACTCTCAAGGATCTTACCGCTGTTGAGAT
CCAGTTCGATGTAACCCACTCGTGCACCCAACTGATCTTCAGCATCTTTTACTTTCACCAGCGTTTCTGG
GTGAGCAAAAACAGGAAGGCAAAATGCCGCAAAAAAGGGAATAAGGGCGACACGGAAATGTTGAATACTC
ATACTCTTCCTTTTTCAATATTATTGAAGCATTTATCAGGGTTATTGTCTCATGAGCGGATACATATTTG
AATGTATTTAGAAAAATAAACAAATAGGGGTTCCGCGCACATTTCCCCGAAAAGTGCCACCTGACGTCTA
AGAAACCATTATTATCATGACATTAACCTATAAAAATAGGCGTATCACGAGGCCCTTTCGTCTCGCGCGT
TTCGGTGATGACGGTGAAAACCTCTGACACATGCAGCTCCCGGAGACGGTCACAGCTTGTCTGTAAGCGG
ATGCCGGGAGCAGACAAGCCCGTCAGGGCGCGTCAGCGGGTGTTGGCGGGTGTCGGGGCTGGCTTAACTA
TGCGGCATCAGAGCAGATTGTACTGAGAGTGCACCATAAAATTGTAAACGTTAATATTTTGTTAAAATTC
GCGTTAAATTTTTGTTAAATCAGCTCATTTTTTAACCAATAGACCGAAATCGGCAAAATCCCTTATAAAT
CAAAAGAATAGCCCGAGATAGAGT
[37 nt withheld, positions 4925-4961]
AAAGAACGTGGACTCCAACGTCAAAGG
[141 nt withheld, positions 4989-5129]
G
[46 nt withheld, positions 5131-5176]
A
[95 nt withheld, positions 5178-5272]
TATGCGGTGTGAAATACCGCACAGATGCGTAAGGAGAAAATACC
Features (pLannotate 1.2.2; 14 found; start..end, strand, type, name):
     13..153     -  repeat_region  AAV2 ITR: inverted terminal repeat of adeno-associated virus serotype 2 inverted
    271..382     -  polyA_signal   bGH poly(A) signal: bovine growth hormone polyadenylation signal
    399..479     -  misc_feature   WPRE (fragment): woodchuck hepatitis virus posttranscriptional regulatory element
    485..642     -  misc_feature   WPRE (fragment): woodchuck hepatitis virus posttranscriptional regulatory element
    682..1398    -  CDS            SYFP2: SYFP2 is a basic (constitutively fluorescent) yellow fluorescent protein published in 2006, derived from Aequorea victoria. It is reported to be a very rapidly-maturing monomer with moderate acid sensitivity.
   2637..2664    -  repeat_region  AAV2 ITR (fragment): inverted terminal repeat of adeno-associated virus serotype 2 inverted
   2693..2720    -  repeat_region  AAV2 ITR (fragment): inverted terminal repeat of adeno-associated virus serotype 2 inverted
   2793..3381    -  rep_origin     ori: high-copy-number ColE1/pMB1/pBR322/pUC origin of replication
   3552..4412    -  CDS            AmpR: β-lactamase; bla; confers resistance to ampicillin, carbenicillin, and related antibiotics
   4413..4517    -  promoter       AmpR promoter: bla
   4612..4647    +  CDS            rop (fragment): Rop protein, which maintains plasmids at low copy number; rop
   4749..4798    +  misc_feature   bom (fragment): basis of mobility region from pBR322
   4799..5254    -  rep_origin     f1 ori (sequence partly withheld): f1 bacteriophage origin of replication; arrow indicates direction of (+) strand synthesis
   5273..8       +  misc_feature   bom (fragment) (across the origin): basis of mobility region from pBR322
