[The description below was written by a language model from this plasmid's Addgene catalogue record and pLannotate feature annotations shown in this document.]
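Description:
AiP1729 - pAAV-AiE2400m-minBG-SYFP2-WPRE-BGHpA is an AAV transfer plasmid built on a pAAV2 backbone and used to produce recombinant adeno-associated virus carrying an enhancer-driven fluorescent reporter. It is maintained in bacteria through a high-copy ColE1/pUC-type origin and selected with ampicillin via the β-lactamase gene and its promoter. The backbone also carries an f1 phage origin and short remnants of pBR322 rop and bom sequences. The sequenced record is 5,316 nt, and the whole expression cassette is annotated on the reverse strand.

The payload lies between AAV2 inverted terminal repeats, which provide the signals for replication and packaging of the intervening DNA into AAV capsids. One ITR is annotated in full, while the other is detected only as two short fragments. This may reflect how poorly such repeats are sequenced or annotated, or it may be a genuine truncation; the record does not distinguish these. Within the cassette, the AiE2400m enhancer is paired with a minimal beta-globin promoter (minBG), which has little activity by itself, so that expression depends on the cell-type specificity of the enhancer. Neither element is picked up by the automated annotation; they presumably occupy the unannotated stretch between the SYFP2 coding sequence and the fragmented ITR. The reporter is SYFP2, a fast-maturing monomeric yellow fluorescent protein derived from Aequorea victoria. It is followed by a WPRE, annotated as two fragments, which enhances transcript stability and expression, and by the bovine growth hormone polyadenylation signal.

The construct belongs to a collection of enhancer AAVs developed for genetic access to cortical cell types, and it is intended to label specific populations of brain cells after viral delivery. The record does not state which cell population AiE2400m targets.
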