Addgene plasmid #214530: AiP1729 - pAAV-AiE2400m-minBG-SYFP2-WPRE-BGHpA
Purpose: AiE2400m is an enhancer sequence, designed to drive AAV-mediated transgene expression in specific populations of brain cells
Depositing lab: Allen Institute for Brain Science & Bosiljka Tasic. Depositing organization: Allen Institute. Publication: A suite of enhancer AAVs and transgenic mouse lines for genetic access to cortical cell types. Ben-Simon Y, Hooper M, Narayan S, Daigle TL, Dwivedi D, Way SW, Oster A, Stafford DA, Mich JK, Taormina MJ, Martinez RA, Opitz-Araya X, Roth JR, Alexander JR, Allen S, Amster A, Arbuckle J, Ayala A, Baker PM, Bakken TE, Barcelli T, Barta S, Bendrick J, Bertagnolli D, Bielstein C, Bishwakarma P, Bowlus J, Boyer G, Brouner K, Casian B, Casper T, Chakka AB, Chakrabarty R, Chance RK, Chavan S, Clark M, Colbert K, Collman F, Daniel S, Departee M, DiValentin P, Donadio N, Dotson N, Egdorf T, Fliss T, Gabitto M, Garcia J, Gary A, Gasperini M, Gloe J, Goldy J, Gore BB, Graybuck L, Greisman N, Haeseleer F, Halterman C, Haradon Z, Hastings SD, Helback O, Ho W, Hockemeyer D, Huang C, Huff S, Hunker A, Johansen N, Jones D, Juneau Z, Kalmbach B, Kannan M, Khem S, Kussick E, Kutsal R, Larsen R, Lee C, Lee AY, Leibly M, Lenz GH, Li S, Liang E, Lusk N, Madigan Z, Malloy J, Malone J, McCue R, Melchor J, Mollenkopf T, Moosman S, Morin E, Newman D, Ng L, Ngo K, Omstead V, Otto S, Oyama A, Pena N, Pham T, Phillips E, Pom CA, Potekhina L, Ransford S, Ray PL, Rette D, Reynoldson C, Rimorin C, Rocha D, Ruiz A, Sanchez REA, Sawyer L, Sedeno-Cortes A, Sevigny JP, Shapovalova N, Shepard N, Shulga L, Sigler AR, Siverts L, Soliman S, Somasundaram S, Staats B, Stewart K, Szelenyi E, Tieu M, Trader C, Tran A, van Velthoven CTJ, Walker M, Wang Y, Weed N, Wirthlin M, Wood T, Wynalda B, Yao Z, Zhou T, Ariza J, Dee N, Reding M, Ronellenfitch K, Mufti S, Sunkin SM, Smith KA, Esposito L, Waters J, Thyagarajan B, Yao S, Lein ES, Zeng H, Levi BP, Ngai J, Ting JT, Tasic B. Cell. 2025 May 16:S0092-8674(25)00513-6. doi: 10.1016/j.cell.2025.05.002. PubMed 40403729.
Backbone
  Vector backbone: pAAV2
  Vector type: AAV
Growth in bacteria
  Bacterial resistance: Ampicillin, 100 μg/mL
  Growth temperature: 37°C
  Growth strain: NEB Stable
  Copy number: High Copy
Gene/Insert
  Gene/Insert name: SYFP2
  Species: Synthetic
  Promoter: minBG
  Cloning method: Gibson Cloning
Terms and licenses: Academic/Nonprofit Terms; Industry Terms: Not Available to Industry
Depositor comments: 5' Cloning Site: SgrAI (destroyed), 3' Cloning Site: SgrAI (destroyed). Please visit https://doi.org/10.1101/2024.06.10.597244 for bioRxiv preprint.
How to cite: AiP1729 - pAAV-AiE2400m-minBG-SYFP2-WPRE-BGHpA was a gift from Allen Institute for Brain Science & Bosiljka Tasic (Addgene plasmid # 214530 ; http://n2t.net/addgene:214530 ; RRID:Addgene_214530)
